>Addgene plasmid #18981 | pcDNA4/HisMaxB-YAP1-S109A | addgene partial sequence | sequence record 24925 | T7 5'-TAATACGACTCACTATAGGG-3'
CANTGCTCGTTNACTTAGCTTAGCGCAGAGGCTTGGGGCAGCCGAGCGGCAGCCAGGCCCCGGCCCGGGN
CTCGGTTCCAGAAGGGAGAGGAGCCCGCCAAGGCGCGCAAGAGAGCGGGCTGCCTCGCAGTCCGAGCCGG
AGAGGGAGCGCGAGCCGCGCCGGCCCCGGACGGCCTCCGAAACCATGGGGGGTTCTCATCATCATCATCA
TCATGGTATGGCTAGCATGACTGGTGGACAGCAAATGGGTCGGGATCTGTACGACGATGACGATAAGGTA
CCTAAGGATCCCGGGCAGCAGCCGCCGCCTCAACCGGCCCCCCAGGGCCAAGGGCAGCCGCCTTCGCAGC
CCCCGCAGGGGCAGGGCCCGCCGTCCGGACCCGGGCAACCGGCACCCGCGGCGACCCAGGCGGCGCCGCA
GGCACCCCCCGCCGGGCATCAGATCGTGCACGTCCGCGGGGACTCGGAGACCGACCTGGAGGCGCTCTTC
AACGCCGTCATGAACCCCAAGACGGCCAACGTGCCCCAGACCGTGCCCATGAGGCTCCGGAAGCTGCCCG
ACTCCTTCTTCAAGCCGCCGGAGCCCAAATCCCACTCCCGACAGGCCGCTACTGATGCAGGCACTGCAGG
AGCCCTGACTCCACAGCATGTTCGAGCTCATTCCTCTCCAGCTTCTCTGCAGTTGGGAGCTGTTTCTCCT
GGGACACTGACCCCCACTGGAGTAGTCTCTGGCCCAGCAGCTACACCCACAGCTCAGCATCTTCGACAGT
CTTTTTTAANNNCCTGATNATTTNCNCTTGCNANNAGNTTGGA
