[The description below was written by a language model from this plasmid's Addgene catalogue record.]
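Description:
pcDNA4/HisMaxB-YAP1-S109A is a mammalian expression plasmid built on the commercial pcDNA4/HisMaxB backbone (about 5.3 kb without insert). It is propagated in E. coli as a high-copy plasmid under ampicillin selection, and it carries a Zeocin marker that allows selection of transfected mammalian cells, including the derivation of stable lines. The record does not list the promoter or other regulatory elements. The recommended sequencing primers (T7 forward and BGH reverse) do indicate that the cloning region is flanked by a T7 priming site upstream and a bovine growth hormone polyadenylation region downstream, as is typical for the pcDNA vector family.

The insert is a roughly 1.4 kb human YAP1 (Yes kinase-associated protein, also called YAP65) coding sequence, described as the YAP1 isoform, cloned between KpnI and XbaI sites. It carries a point mutation changing serine 109 to alanine, which removes a potential phosphoacceptor residue at that position. The protein is expressed with an N-terminal His tag supplied by the backbone, which allows detection or affinity purification of the recombinant product.

The associated publication concerns regulation of the apoptotic function of YAP by the Mst2 and Lats kinases. The construct therefore fits use as a phosphorylation-site mutant, compared against wild-type YAP1 and other serine-to-alanine variants in transfected mammalian cells to assess how individual serine residues contribute to kinase-dependent control of YAP activity. No feature table accompanies the record, so further details of the vector's architecture cannot be confirmed from the information given.
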