Addgene plasmid #18981: pcDNA4/HisMaxB-YAP1-S109A
Depositing lab: Marius Sudol. Depositing organization: Geisinger Health Center. Publication: Mst2 and Lats kinases regulate apoptotic function of Yes kinase-associated protein (YAP). Oka T, Mazack V, Sudol M. J Biol Chem. 2008 Oct 10;283(41):27534-27546. doi: 10.1074/jbc.M804380200. Epub 2008 Jul 17. PubMed 18640976.
Backbone
  Vector backbone: pcDNA4/HisMaxB
  Backbone manufacturer: Invitrogen
  Backbone size w/o insert (bp): 5300
  Vector type: Mammalian Expression
  Selectable markers: Zeocin
Growth in bacteria
  Bacterial resistance: Ampicillin, 100 μg/mL
  Growth temperature: 37°C
  Growth strain: DH5alpha
  Copy number: High Copy
Gene/Insert
  Gene/Insert name: Yes-kinase associated protein S109A mutant (alt names: YAP1, YAP65; YAP1 isoform, mutant)
  Species: H. sapiens (human)
  Insert size (bp): 1365
  Mutation: Serine 109 changed to Alanine
  GenBank ID: NM_006106
  Entrez Gene: YAP1 (a.k.a. COB1, YAP, YAP-1, YAP2, YAP65, YKI)
  Tag / fusion protein: His (N terminal on backbone)
  Cloning method: Restriction Enzyme; 5′ cloning site KpnI (unknown if destroyed); 3′ cloning site XbaI (unknown if destroyed)
  Sequencing primers: 5′ T7; 3′ BGHR
Terms and licenses: Academic/Nonprofit Terms; Industry Terms: Not Available to Industry
How to cite: pcDNA4/HisMaxB-YAP1-S109A was a gift from Marius Sudol (Addgene plasmid # 18981 ; http://n2t.net/addgene:18981 ; RRID:Addgene_18981)
